Addgene plasmid #71230: Reb_140 aka PAS625
Purpose: Reb_1 with RebA(S88P)
Depositing lab: Pamela Silver. Depositing organization: Harvard Medical School. Publication: A Tunable Protein Piston That Breaks Membranes to Release Encapsulated Cargo. Polka JK, Silver PA. ACS Synth Biol. 2016 Feb 3. 10.1021/acssynbio.5b00237 PubMed 26814170.
Backbone
  Vector backbone: pETM11
  Vector type: Bacterial Expression
Growth in bacteria
  Bacterial resistance: Kanamycin, 50 μg/mL
  Growth temperature: 37°C
  Growth strain: DH5alpha
  Copy number: High Copy
Gene/Insert
  Gene/Insert name: Reb locus (alt names: R body; Refractile bodies)
  Insert size (bp): 1750
  Mutation: RebA(S88P)
  GenBank ID: NC_005915.1
  Tag / fusion protein: none
  Cloning method: Restriction Enzyme; 5′ cloning site XbaI (unknown if destroyed); 3′ cloning site NheI (unknown if destroyed)
  Sequencing primers: 5′ T7; 3′ T7term
Terms and licenses: Academic/Nonprofit Terms; Industry Terms: Not Available to Industry
Depositor comments: Please note that there are some discrepancies between Addgene's quality control sequences and the listed Genbank sequence [NC_005915.1]. The depositor noted that these discrepancies do NOT affect plasmid function.
How to cite: Reb_140 aka PAS625 was a gift from Pamela Silver (Addgene plasmid # 71230 ; http://n2t.net/addgene:71230 ; RRID:Addgene_71230)
