[The description below was written by a language model from this plasmid's Addgene catalogue record.]
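Description:
Reb_140 (also called PAS625) is a bacterial expression plasmid built on the pETM11 backbone, carrying the Reb locus that encodes R bodies (refractile bodies). It is recorded as a high-copy plasmid selected with kanamycin. The roughly 1.75 kb insert was introduced by restriction cloning between XbaI and NheI sites, though the record does not say whether these sites survive. No tag or fusion partner is attached to the encoded proteins. The promoter is not stated explicitly, but the listed T7 and T7 terminator sequencing primers are consistent with the T7-driven expression cassette typical of pET-family vectors, which would require a host supplying T7 RNA polymerase for expression. No feature table is provided, so the origin of replication and other backbone elements cannot be detailed from the record.

The construct is a variant of a parent plasmid, Reb_1, differing by a single substitution, S88P, in the RebA protein. R bodies are protein polymers assembled from products of the reb genes. They form coiled ribbons that can extend into long, needle-like structures, and the associated publication treats them as a tunable protein piston able to rupture membranes and release encapsulated cargo. In that context, a point mutant such as RebA(S88P) is presumably one of a set of variants used to examine or alter R body behaviour, but the record does not state the specific phenotype of this mutation. The depositor notes some discrepancies between the quality-control sequencing and the referenced GenBank sequence, which are reported not to affect plasmid function.
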