>Addgene plasmid #71230 | Reb_140 aka PAS625 | addgene partial sequence | sequence record 135545 | T7term 5'-GCTAGTTATTGCTCAGCGG-3'
GCAGCCGGAATCTCAGTGGTGGTGGTGGTGGTGCTCGAGTTAGCCTCGTGGAAAGTTTTTCACTAAGTTT
TGTGTCATCTCATTAAATTTACTGAGATTAGCCACTTCAGCATCTCGATTACTGCTAATGGATTTCATGA
TTCCTTCCCATATTTTAATTTGAGGTTCGTTGTCGATTGCGGCAGCTTCAGCCATTTTTTGCATAGCAAG
TGCTAGCACCGTATTTGATGTTGTTTCAAAGCCAGAATGCATAGCCAGTTCATTTTGCACAGCGCTAGCG
GCAGCCATTGAAACAATATCATAAGCACCTTGAGAGGCGACATTATTTTTAGGATCCATCATCCGTTGAT
TGATATCTTCTGAGAAATGTTCTATATCCGCCATTTACAAGATTATCCCATCATTTTCATAATACGTTCA
CAGGCAACAGAAGTGACGGCTTGACCGATTTGATTTAACTGTTGAGAGCTTGATTGAGCATTTTGAATAG
CTAAATTAGCGGTTGAAGCAACGCCTTGATACAGCACACCCATTGCTTGAGCTGGTGCCATACCTATAAC
ATTCATCATATTTGAAGTGACAGAATCGGTCACTTGTGGATTCACATAAAGATTGGGTGTTATTGCATTA
TCTGCCATAGTTTGAAGCTCTAGTTAAAATGGATTGATATCAAAAAGCAAAATAAAAAAATAAAATAAGG
AAAACGATAGCGTTGGGTCAGGAAGTAATACGTTATGCGTTGAGGAGAAACTCAATAATACAAATCAACG
TATACTTCCTAACCCCAGCTTTCTTCCCCCACGAGAACAATTAACCGTCTCTGATGATTTTTATCTACTT
TAAATGATTTTATTTCGCTTATCATACTTTAATTTAGCCAATTTATCTGATTGGCATTATTTTAGCATAT
CGAAATAAGCATTAACCATTTTTAGCGGCTTTAATAACAGCAAGGGCATCAGTTAAACGGCTTGTGTCAT
TAGAACGGTTCACTGAACCAATGGCTTGAGCATTAGCTGCCGTGTCACAG
