>Addgene plasmid #71230 | Reb_140 aka PAS625 | addgene partial sequence | sequence record 137315 | T7 5'-TAATACGACTCACTATAGGG-3'
AGGCAACACAACTGACATCGTAAATAGCCAAATTACTGATTCAGTAACACAAACTAACACAATGGTTCTT
GGTTCTACTCCAGCACAAATCATGACAAATTTAATGCAAATGAGCGCACAAGCTAATGGTTTAGCAATGC
AAAATGCTGTTGTTGGTCAAAAACAAACAAATATGCTATCAGATGCAGCAACCACTCAAGGCTTATCTAT
TATGTATACGCTTTCAGCTGCTCCAGATGGTCAAGCAGTCAGTACTGTTGACAATTCAACTGACATGGCT
GGACTGATTGATGCGCTTGGCGTTGATAAAGCATAAGTATTAAAAATAGATTATTTATAAAACACCGTAA
GATAAAATCTTACGATTTAAAACCCAGACAAAGTAAGGAATAAAAAATGAGTAATGTAAATTCACAAATT
ACAGATTCAGTAACGCAAACAAACACTAAAATATTAGGTGAAATGCCTGCGTTTACCACTGGAAGCTTAA
TGCAAATGGCAACACAAGCTG
