>Addgene plasmid #71230 | Reb_140 aka PAS625 | depositor partial sequence | sequence record 146037 | Reb insert
CCATTAGAGGGTGACTGGGATCTGGGGCGCTCTCCATTAGGGGACTCCGGCAGTAGGACGCAGCCCAGTA
GTAGGTTGAGGCCGTTGAGCACCGCCGCCGCAAGGAATGGTGCATGCAAGGAGATGGCGCCCAACAGTCC
CCCGGCCACGGGGCCTGCCACCATACCCACGCCGAAACAAGCGCTCATGAGCCCGAAGTGGCGAGCCCGA
TCTTCCCCATCGGTGATGTCGGCGATATAGGCGCCAGCAACCGCACCTGTGGCGCCGGTGATGCCGGCCA
CGATGCGTCCGGCGTAGAGGATCGAGATCTCGATCCCGCGAAATTAATACGACTCACTATAGGGGAATTG
TGAGCGGATAACAATTCCCCTCTAGAGAATCAGTACACACTTTAAATTAATTCAAAACAAGGAGCTCAAA
ATGGCGACTACTACTTCTACTGCTGATGTAGGCAACACAACTGACATCGTAAATAGCCAAATTACTGATT
CAGTAACACAAACTAACACAATGGTTCTTGGTTCTACTCCAGCACAAATCATGACAAATTTAATGCAAAT
GAGCGCACAAGCTAATGCTTTAGCAATGCAAAATGCTGTTGTTGGTCAAAAACAAACAAATATGCTATCA
GATGCAGCAACCACTCAAGGCTTATCTATTATGTATACGCTTTCAGCTGCTTCAGATGGTCAAGCAGTCA
GTACTGTTGACAATTCAACTGACATGGCTGGACTGATTGATGCGCTTGGCGTTGATAAAGCATAAGTATT
AAAAATAGATTATTTATAAAACACCGTAAGATAAAATCTTACGATTTAAAACCCAGACAAAGTAAGGAAT
AAAAAATGAGTAATGTAAATTCACAAATTACAGATTCAGTAACACAAACAAACACTAAAATATTAGGTGA
AATGCCTGCGTTTACCACTGGAAGCTTAATGCAAATGGCAACACAAGCTGCTGGCTTATCTATACAAAAC
TCTGTAACCAATCAGCAACAATCTAATATGCTTCATCAGGCATCAACCACTCAAGGTATGAGTATTCTAT
ATTCTGTTGACACGGCAGCTAATGCTCAAGCCATTGGTTCAGTGAACCGTTCTAATGACACAAGCCGTTT
AACTGATGCCCTTGCTGTTATTAAAGCCGCTAAAAATGGTTAATGCTTATTTCGATATGCTAAAATAATG
CCAATCAGATAAATTGGCTAAATTAAAGTATGATAAGCGAAATAAAATCATTTAAAGTAGATAAAAATCA
TCAGAGACGGTTAATTGTTCTCGTGGGGGAAGAAAGCTGGGGTTAGGAAGTATACGTTGATTTGTATTAT
TGAGTTTCTCCTCAACGCATAACGTATTACTTCCTGACCCAACGCTATCGTTTTCCTTATTTTATTTTTT
TATTTTGCTTTTTGATATCAATCCATTTTAACTAGAGCTTCAAACTATGGCAGATAATGCAATAACACCC
AATCTTTATGTGAATCCACAAGTGACCGATTCTGTCACTTCAAATATGATGAATGTTATAGGTATGGCAC
CAGCTCAAGCAATGGGTGTGCTGTATCAAGGCGTTGCTTCAACCGCTAATTTAGCTATTCAAAATGCTCA
ATCAAGCTCTCAACAGTTAAATCAAATCGGTCAAGCCGTCACTTCTGTTGCCTGTGAACGTATTATGAAA
ATGATGGGATAATCTTGTAAATGGCGGATATAGAACATTTCTCAGAAGATATCAATCAACGGATGATGGA
TCCTAAAAATAATGTCGCCTCTCAAGGTGCTTATGATATTGTTTCAATGGCTGCCGCTAGCGCTGTGCAA
AATGAACTGGCTATGCATTCTGGCTTTGAAACAACATCAAATACGGTGCTAGCACTTGCTATGCAAAAAA
TGGCTGAAGCTGCCGCAATCGACAACGAACCTCAAATTAAAATATGGGAAGGAATCATGAAATCCATTAG
CAGTAATCGAGATGCTGAAGTGGCTAATCTCAGTAAATTTAATGAGATGACACAAAACTTAGTGAAAAAC
TTTCCACGAGGCTAACTCGAGCACCACCACCACCACCACTGAGATCCGGCTGCTAACAAAGCCCGAAAGG
AAGCTGAGTTGGCTGCTGCCACCGCTGAGCAATAACTAGCATAACCCCTTGGGGCCTCTAAACGGGTCTT
GAGGGGTTTTTTGCTGAAAGGAGGAACTATATCCGGATTGGCGAATGGG
[124 nt withheld, positions 2220-2343]
C
[91 nt withheld, positions 2345-2435]
A
[49 nt withheld, positions 2437-2485]
CCTTTGACGTTGGAGTCCACGTTCTTT
[37 nt withheld, positions 2513-2549]
ACCCTATCTCGGTCTATTCTTTTGATTTATAAGGGATTTTGCCGATTTCGGCCTATTGGTTAAAAAATGA
GCTGATTTAACAAAAATTTAACGCGAATTTTAAACAAAATATTAACGCTTACAATTTAGGTGGCACTTTT
CGGGGAAAATGTGCGCGGAACCCCTATTTGTTTATTTTTTTCTAAAATACATTCAAAATATGTATCCGCT
CATGAATTAATTTCTTAGAAAAAACTCATCGAGCAATCAAAATGAAAACTGCAATTTTATTCATATCAGG
ATTATCAATACCCATATTTTTTGAAAAAAGCCGTTTCTGTAATGAAGGAGAAAACTCACCGAGGCAGTTC
CATAGGATGGGCAGATCCTGGTATCGGTCTGGCGATTCCCGACTCGTCCAACATCAATACAACTATTAAT
TTCCCCCTCGTCAAAATAAAGGGTATCAGTGAAAATCACCATGAGTGACGACTGAATCCGGTGAAAATGG
CAAAAGTTTTATGCATTTCTTTTTCCAGACTTGGTCACCAGGCCCGGCACATA
